>Addgene plasmid #127138 | pLENTI_RPS10_K138/139R | depositor full sequence | sequence record 243175 | pLENTI_RPS10_K138/139R sequence 8064 bps
GTCGACGGATCGGGAGATCTCCCGATCCCCTATGGTGCACTCTCAGTACAATCTGCTCTGATGCCGCATA
GTTAAGCCAGTATCTGCTCCCTGCTTGTGTGTTGGAGGTCGCTGAGTAGTGCGCGAGCAAAATTTAAGCT
ACAACAAGGCAAGGCTTGACCGACAATTGCATGAAGAATCTGCTTAGGGTTAGGCGTTTTGCGCTGCTTC
GCGATGTACGGGCCAGATATCGCGTTGACATTGATTATTGACTAGTTATTAATAGTAATCAATTACGGGG
TCATTAGTTCATAGCCCATATATGGAGTTCCGCGTTACATAACTTACGGTAAATGGCCCGCCTGGCTGAC
CGCCCAACGACCCCCGCCCATTGACGTCAATAATGACGTATGTTCCCATAGTAACGCCAATAGGGACTTT
CCATTGACGTCAATGGGTGGAGTATTTACGGTAAACTGCCCACTTGGCAGTACATCAAGTGTATCATATG
CCAAGTACGCCCCCTATTGACGTCAATGACGGTAAATGGCCCGCCTGGCATTATGCCCAGTACATGACCT
TATGGGACTTTCCTACTTGGCAGTACATCTACGTATTAGTCATCGCTATTACCATGGTGATGCGGTTTTG
GCAGTACATCAATGGGCGTGGATAGCGGTTTGACTCACGGGGATTTCCAAGTCTCCACCCCATTGACGTC
AATGGGAGTTTGTTTTGGCACCAAAATCAACGGGACTTTCCAAAATGTCGTAACAACTCCGCCCCATTGA
CGCAAATGGGCGGTAGGCGTGTACGGTGGGAGGTCTATATAAGCAGCGCGTTTTGCCTGTACTGGGTCTC
TCTGGTTAGACCAGATCTGAGCCTGGGAGCTCTCTGGCTAACTAGGGAACCCACTGCTTAAGCCTCAATA
AAGCTTGCCTTGAGTGCTTCAAGTAGTGTGTGCCCGTCTGTTGTGTGACTCTGGTAACTAGAGATCCCTC
AGACCCTTTTAGTCAGTGTGGAAAATCTCTAGCAGTGGCGCCCGAACAGGGACTTGAAAGCGAAAGGGAA
ACCAGAGGAGCTCTCTCGACGCAGGACTCGGCTTGCTGAAGCGCGCACGGCAAGAGGCGAGGGGCGGCGA
CTGGTGAGTACGCCAAAAATTTTGACTAGCGGAGGCTAGAAGGAGAGAGATGGGTGCGAGAGCGTCAGTA
TTAAGCGGGGGAGAATTAGATCGCGATGGGAAAAAATTCGGTTAAGGCCAGGGGGAAAGAAAAAATATAA
ATTAAAACATATAGTATGGGCAAGCAGGGAGCTAGAACGATTCGCAGTTAATCCTGGCCTGTTAGAAACA
TCAGAAGGCTGTAGACAAATACTGGGACAGCTACAACCATCCCTTCAGACAGGATCAGAAGAACTTAGAT
CATTATATAATACAGTAGCAACCCTCTATTGTGTGCATCAAAGGATAGAGATAAAAGACACCAAGGAAGC
TTTAGACAAGATAGAGGAAGAGCAAAACAAAAGTAAGACCACCGCACAGCAAGCGGCCGGCCGCTGATCT
TCAGACCTGGAGGAGGAGATATGAGGGACAATTGGAGAAGTGAATTATATAAATATAAAGTAGTAAAAAT
TGAACCATTAGGAGTAGCACCCACCAAGGCAAAGAGAAGAGTGGTGCAGAGAGAAAAAAGAGCAGTGGGA
ATAGGAGCTTTGTTCCTTGGGTTCTTGGGAGCAGCAGGAAGCACTATGGGCGCAGCGTCAATGACGCTGA
CGGTACAGGCCAGACAATTATTGTCTGGTATAGTGCAGCAGCAGAACAATTTGCTGAGGGCTATTGAGGC
GCAACAGCATCTGTTGCAACTCACAGTCTGGGGCATCAAGCAGCTCCAGGCAAGAATCCTGGCTGTGGAA
AGATACCTAAAGGATCAACAGCTCCTGGGGATTTGGGGTTGCTCTGGAAAACTCATTTGCACCACTGCTG
TGCCTTGGAATGCTAGTTGGAGTAATAAATCTCTGGAACAGATTTGGAATCACACGACCTGGATGGAGTG
GGACAGAGAAATTAACAATTACACAAGCTTAATACACTCCTTAATTGAAGAATCGCAAAACCAGCAAGAA
AAGAATGAACAAGAATTATTGGAATTAGATAAATGGGCAAGTTTGTGGAATTGGTTTAACATAACAAATT
GGCTGTGGTATATAAAATTATTCATAATGATAGTAGGAGGCTTGGTAGGTTTAAGAATAGTTTTTGCTGT
ACTTTCTATAGTGAATAGAGTTAGGCAGGGATATTCACCATTATCGTTTCAGACCCACCTCCCAACCCCG
AGGGGACCCGACAGGCCCGAAGGAATAGAAGAAGAAGGTGGAGAGAGAGACAGAGACAGATCCATTCGAT
TAGTGAACGGATCGGCACTGCGTGCGCCAATTCTGCAGACAAATGGCAGTATTCATCCACAATTTTAAAA
GAAAAGGGGGGATTGGGGGGTACAGTGCAGGGGAAAGAATAGTAGACATAATAGCAACAGACATACAAAC
TAAAGAATTACAAAAACAAATTACAAAAATTCAAAATTTTCGGGTTTATTACAGGGACAGCAGAGATCCA
GTTTGGTTAGTACCGGGCCCGCTCTAGACATGTCCAATATGACCGCCATGTTGACATTGATTATTGACTA
GTTATTAATAGTAATCAATTACGGGGTCATTAGTTCATAGCCCATATATGGAGTTCCGCGTTACATAACT
TACGGTAAATGGCCCGCCTGGCTGACCGCCCAACGACCCCCGCCCATTGACGTCAATAATGACGTATGTT
CCCATAGTAACGCCAATAGGGACTTTCCATTGACGTCAATGGGTGGAGTATTTACGGTAAACTGCCCACT
TGGCAGTACATCAAGTGTATCATATGCCAAGTCCGCCCCCTATTGACGTCAATGACGGTAAATGGCCCGC
CTGGCATTATGCCCAGTACATGACCTTACGGGACTTTCCTACTTGGCAGTACATCTACGTATTAGTCATC
GCTATTACCATGGTGATGCGGTTTTGGCAGTACACCAATGGGCGTGGATAGCGGTTTGACTCACGGGGAT
TTCCAAGTCTCCACCCCATTGACGTCAATGGGAGTTTGTTTTGGCACCAAAATCAACGGGACTTTCCAAA
ATGTCGTAATAACCCCGCCCCGTTGACGCAAATGGGCGGTAGGCGTGTACGGTGGGAGGTCTATATAAGC
AGAGCTCGTTTAGTGAACCGTCAGAATTTTGTAATACGACTCACTATAGGGCGGCCGGGAATTCGTCGAC
TGGATCCGGTACCGAGGAGATCTGCCGCCGCGATCGCCGGCGCGCC
[294 nt withheld, positions 3337-3630]
CCAGAGACTGGCAGGCCTCGGCCTAAAGGTCTGGAGGGTGAGCGACCTGCGAGACTCACAAGAGGGGAAG
CTGACAGAGATACCTACAGACGGAGTGCTGTGCCACCTGGTGCCGACAGGAGAGCCGAGGCTGGGGCTGG
GTCAGCAACCGAATTCCAGTTTAGAGGCGGATTTGGTCGTGGACGTGGTCAGCCACCTCAGACGCGTACG
CGGCCGCTCGAGCAGAAACTCATCTCAGAAGAGGATCTGGCAGCAAATGATATCCTGGATTACAAGGATG
ACGACGATAAGGTTTAAACCTAGGCGTAGCGGCCGCAAATTCCGCCCCTCTCCCTCCCCCCCCCCTAACG
TTACTGGCCGAAGCCGCTTGGAATAAGGCCGGTGTGCGTTTGTCTATATGTTATTTTCCACCATATTGCC
GTCTTTTGGCAATGTGAGGGCCCGGAAACCTGGCCCTGTCTTCTTGACGAGCATTCCTAGGGGTCTTTCC
CCTCTCGCCAAAGGAATGCAAGGTCTGTTGAATGTCGTGAAGGAAGCAGTTCCTCTGGAAGCTTCTTGAA
GACAAACAACGTCTGTAGCGACCCTTTGCAGGCAGCGGAACCCCCCACCTGGCGACAGGTGCCTCTGCGG
CCAAAAGCCACGTGTATAAGATACACCTGCAAAGGCGGCACAACCCCAGTGCCACGTTGTGAGTTGGATA
GTTGTGGAAAGAGTCAAATGGCTCTCCTCAAGCGTATTCAACAAGGGGCTGAAGGATGCCCAGAAGGTAC
CCCATTGTATGGGATCTGATCTGGGGCCTCGGTGCACATGCTTTACATGTGTTTAGTCGAGGTTAAAAAA
ACGTCTAGGCCCCCCGAACCACGGGGACGTGGTTTTCCTTTGAAAAACACGATGATAATATGACCGAGTA
CAAGCCCACGGTGCGCCTCGCCACCCGCGACGACGTCCCCCGGGCAGTACGCACCCTCGCCGCCGCGTTC
GCCGACTACCCCGCCACGCGCCACACCGTCGATCCAGACCGCCACATCGAGCGGGTCACCGAGCTGCAAG
AACTCTTCCTCACGCGCGTCGGGCTCGACATCGGCAAGGTGTGGGTCGCGGACGACGGCGCCGCGGTGGC
GGTCTGGACCACGCCGGAGAGCGTCGAAGCGGGGGCGGTGTTCGCCGAGATCGGCCCGCGCATGGCCGAG
TTGAGCGGTTCCCGGCTGGCCGCGCAGCAACAGATGGAAGGCCTCCTGGCGCCGCACCGGCCCAAGGAGC
CCGCGTGGTTCCTGGCCACCGTCGGCGTCTCGCCCGACCACCAGGGCAAGGGTCTGGGCAGCGCCGTCGT
GCTCCCCGGAGTGGAGGCGGCCGAGCGCGCCGGGGTGCCCGCCTTCCTGGAGACCTCCGCGCCCCGCAAC
CTCCCCTTCTACGAGCGGCTCGGCTTCACCGTCACCGCCGACGTCGAGGTGCCCGAAGGACCGCGCACCT
GGTGCATGACCCGCAAGCCCGGTGCCTGATGTACAAGTAGGATTCGTCGAGGGACCTAATAACTTCGTAT
AGCATACATTATACGAAGTTATACATGTTTAAGGGTTCCGGTTCCACTAGGTACAATTCGATATCAAGCT
TATCGATAATCAACCTCTGGATTACAAAATTTGTGAAAGATTGACTGGTATTCTTAACTATGTTGCTCCT
TTTACGCTATGTGGATACGCTGCTTTAATGCCTTTGTATCATGCTATTGCTTCCCGTATGGCTTTCATTT
TCTCCTCCTTGTATAAATCCTGGTTGCTGTCTCTTTATGAGGAGTTGTGGCCCGTTGTCAGGCAACGTGG
CGTGGTGTGCACTGTGTTTGCTGACGCAACCCCCACTGGTTGGGGCATTGCCACCACCTGTCAGCTCCTT
TCCGGGACTTTCGCTTTCCCCCTCCCTATTGCCACGGCGGAACTCATCGCCGCCTGCCTTGCCCGCTGCT
GGACAGGGGCTCGGCTGTTGGGCACTGACAATTCCGTGGTGTTGTCGGGGAAATCATCGTCCTTTCCTTG
GCTGCTCGCCTGTGTTGCCACCTGGATTCTGCGCGGGACGTCCTTCTGCTACGTCCCTTCGGCCCTCAAT
CCAGCGGACCTTCCTTCCCGCGGCCTGCTGCCGGCTCTGCGGCCTCTTCCGCGTCTTCGCCTTCGCCCTC
AGACGAGTCGGATCTCCCTTTGGGCCGCCTCCCCGCATCGATACCGTCGACCTCGATCGAGACCTAGAAA
AACATGGAGCAATCACAAGTAGCAATACAGCAGCTACCAATGCTGATTGTGCCTGGCTAGAAGCACAAGA
GGAGGAGGAGGTGGGTTTTCCAGTCACACCTCAGGTACCTTTAAGACCAATGACTTACAAGGCAGCTGTA
GATCTTAGCCACTTTTTAAAAGAAAAGGGGGGACTGGAAGGGCTAATTCACTCCCAACGAAGACAAGATA
TCCTTGATCTGTGGATCTACCACACACAAGGCTACTTCCCTGATTGGCAGAACTACACACCAGGGCCAGG
GATCAGATATCCACTGACCTTTGGATGGTGCTACAAGCTAGTACCAGTTGAGCAAGAGAAGGTAGAAGAA
GCCAATGAAGGAGAGAACACCCGCTTGTTACACCCTGTGAGCCTGCATGGGATGGATGACCCGGAGAGAG
AAGTATTAGAGTGGAGGTTTGACAGCCGCCTAGCATTTCATCACATGGCCCGAGAGCTGCATCCGGACTG
TACTGGGTCTCTCTGGTTAGACCAGATCTGAGCCTGGGAGCTCTCTGGCTAACTAGGGAACCCACTGCTT
AAGCCTCAATAAAGCTTGCCTTGAGTGCTTCAAGTAGTGTGTGCCCGTCTGTTGTGTGACTCTGGTAACT
AGAGATCCCTCAGACCCTTTTAGTCAGTGTGGAAAATCTCTAGCAGCATGTGAGCAAAAGGCCAGCAAAA
GGCCAGGAACCGTAAAAAGGCCGCGTTGCTGGCGTTTTTCCATAGGCTCCGCCCCCCTGACGAGCATCAC
AAAAATCGACGCTCAAGTCAGAGGTGGCGAAACCCGACAGGACTATAAAGATACCAGGCGTTTCCCCCTG
GAAGCTCCCTCGTGCGCTCTCCTGTTCCGACCCTGCCGCTTACCGGATACCTGTCCGCCTTTCTCCCTTC
GGGAAGCGTGGCGCTTTCTCATAGCTCACGCTGTAGGTATCTCAGTTCGGTGTAGGTCGTTCGCTCCAAG
CTGGGCTGTGTGCACGAACCCCCCGTTCAGCCCGACCGCTGCGCCTTATCCGGTAACTATCGTCTTGAGT
CCAACCCGGTAAGACACGACTTATCGCCACTGGCAGCAGCCACTGGTAACAGGATTAGCAGAGCGAGGTA
TGTAGGCGGTGCTACAGAGTTCTTGAAGTGGTGGCCTAACTACGGCTACACTAGAAGAACAGTATTTGGT
ATCTGCGCTCTGCTGAAGCCAGTTACCTTCGGAAAAAGAGTTGGTAGCTCTTGATCCGGCAAACAAACCA
CCGCTGGTAGCGGTGGTTTTTTTGTTTGCAAGCAGCAGATTACGCGCAGAAAAAAAGGATCTCAAGAAGA
TCCTTTGATCTTTTCTACGGGGTCTGACGCTCAGTGGAACGAAAACTCACGTTAAGGGATTTTGGTCATG
ATTACGCCCCGCCCTGCCACTCATCGCAGTACTGTTGTAATTCATTAAGCATTCTGCCGACATGGAAGCC
ATCACAAACGGCATGATGAACCTGAATCGCCAGCGGCATCAGCACCTTGTCGCCTTGCGTATAATATTTG
CCCATGGTGAAAACGGGGGCGAAGAAGTTGTCCATATTGGCCACGTTTAAATCAAAACTGGTGAAACTCA
CCCAGGGATTGGCTGAGACGAAAAACATATTCTCAATAAACCCTTTAGGGAAATAGGCCAGGTTTTCACC
GTAACACGCCACATCTTGCGAATATATGTGTAGAAACTGCCGGAAATCGTCGTGGTATTCACTCCAGAGC
GATGAAAACGTTTCAGTTTGCTCATGGAAAACGGTGTAACAAGGGTGAACACTATCCCATATCACCAGCT
CACCGTCTTTCATTGCCATACGGAACTCCGGATGAGCATTCATCAGGCGGGCAAGAATGTGAATAAAGGC
CGGATAAAACTTGTGCTTATTTTTCTTTACGGTCTTTAAAAAGGCCGTAATATCCAGCTGAACGGTCTGG
TTATAGGTACATTGAGCAACTGACTGAAATGCCTCAAAATGTTCTTTACGATGCCATTGGGATATATCAA
CGGTGGTATATCCAGTGATTTTTTTCTCCATACTCTTCCTTTTTCAATATTATTGAAGCATTTATCAGGG
TTATTGTCTCATGAGCGGATACATATTTGAATGTATTTAGAAAAATAAACAAATAGGGGTCCCGCGCACA
TTTCCCCGAAAAGTGCCACCTGAC
Features (pLannotate 1.2.2; 25 found; start..end, strand, type, name):
     31..83      -  misc_feature   bom (fragment): basis of mobility region from pBR322
    237..616     +  enhancer       CMV enhancer: human cytomegalovirus immediate early enhancer
    617..816     +  promoter       CMV promoter: human cytomegalovirus (CMV) immediate early promoter
    834..1014    +  LTR            5' LTR (truncated): truncated 5' long terminal repeat (LTR) from HIV-1
   1061..1186    +  misc_feature   HIV-1 Ψ: packaging signal of human immunodeficiency virus type 1
   1170..1508    +  CDS            HIV-1 gag (fragment): gag protein from human immunodeficiency virus 1; gag
   1683..1916    +  misc_feature   RRE: The Rev response element (RRE) of HIV-1 allows for Rev-dependent mRNA export from the nucleus to the cytoplasm.
   2293..2393    +  CDS            Rev (fragment): human immunodeficiency virus 1 (HIV-1) Rev protein; rev; enhances nuclear export of unspliced and incompletely spliced viral mRNAs
   2443..2560    +  misc_feature   cPPT/CTS: central polypurine tract and central termination sequence of HIV-1
   2643..3022    +  enhancer       CMV enhancer: human cytomegalovirus immediate early enhancer
   3024..3223    +  promoter       CMV promoter: human cytomegalovirus (CMV) immediate early promoter
   3252..3270    +  promoter       T7 promoter: promoter for bacteriophage T7 RNA polymerase
   3337..3831    +  CDS            RPS10 (sequence partly withheld): RS10_HUMAN - Experimental evidence at protein level: Swiss-Prot protein existence level 1. Component of the 40S ribosomal subunit. From Homo sapiens (Human).
   3898..3922    +  CDS            3xFLAG (fragment): three tandem FLAG® epitope tags
   4066..4528    +  misc_feature   IRES: internal ribosome entry site (IRES) of the encephalomyocarditis virus (EMCV)
   4530..5129    +  CDS            PuroR: puromycin N-acetyltransferase; pac from Streptomyces alboniger; confers resistance to puromycin
   5159..5192    +  protein_bind   loxP: Cre-mediated recombination occurs in the 8-bp core sequence (GCATACAT). Cre recombinase
   5225..5248    +  misc_feature   MCS (fragment): pBluescript multiple cloning site
   5248..5836    +  misc_feature   WPRE: woodchuck hepatitis virus posttranscriptional regulatory element
   5837..5856    +  misc_feature   MCS (fragment): pBluescript multiple cloning site
   5858..6358    +  CDS            nef (fragment): NEF_HV1LA - Experimental evidence at protein level: Swiss-Prot protein existence level 1. Extracellular Nef protein targets CD4(+) T-lymphocytes for apoptosis by interacting with CXCR4 surface receptors. From Human immunodeficiency virus type 1 group M subtype B (isolate Lai) (HIV-1).
   6365..6545    +  LTR            5' LTR (truncated): truncated 5' long terminal repeat (LTR) from HIV-1
   6607..7195    -  rep_origin     ori: high-copy-number ColE1/pMB1/pBR322/pUC origin of replication
   7275..7931    -  CDS            cat: CAT_ECOLX - Experimental evidence at protein level: Swiss-Prot protein existence level 1. This enzyme is an effector of chloramphenicol resistance in bacteria. From Escherichia coli. This protein is used as a marker in many commonly used cloning vectors, such as pACYC184.
   7932..8023    -  promoter       AmpR promoter: bla
