>Addgene plasmid #127138 | pLENTI_RPS10_K138/139R | addgene full sequence | sequence record 251649 | Addgene NGS Result
GGGAAAGAATAGTAGACATAATAGCAACAGACATACAAACTAAAGAATTACAAAAACAAATTACAAAAAT
TCAAAATTTTCGGGTTTATTACAGGGACAGCAGAGATCCAGTTTGGTTAGTACCGGGCCCGCTCTAGACA
TGTCCAATATGACCGCCATGTTGACATTGATTATTGACTAGTTATTAATAGTAATCAATTACGGGGTCAT
TAGTTCATAGCCCATATATGGAGTTCCGCGTTACATAACTTACGGTAAATGGCCCGCCTGGCTGACCGCC
CAACGACCCCCGCCCATTGACGTCAATAATGACGTATGTTCCCATAGTAACGCCAATAGGGACTTTCCAT
TGACGTCAATGGGTGGAGTATTTACGGTAAACTGCCCACTTGGCAGTACATCAAGTGTATCATATGCCAA
GTCCGCCCCCTATTGACGTCAATGACGGTAAATGGCCCGCCTGGCATTATGCCCAGTACATGACCTTACG
GGACTTTCCTACTTGGCAGTACATCTACGTATTAGTCATCGCTATTACCATGGTGATGCGGTTTTGGCAG
TACACCAATGGGCGTGGATAGCGGTTTGACTCACGGGGATTTCCAAGTCTCCACCCCATTGACGTCAATG
GGAGTTTGTTTTGGCACCAAAATCAACGGGACTTTCCAAAATGTCGTAATAACCCCGCCCCGTTGACGCA
AATGGGCGGTAGGCGTGTACGGTGGGAGGTCTATATAAGCAGAGCTCGTTTAGTGAACCGTCAGAATTTT
GTAATACGACTCACTATAGGGCGGCCGGGAATTCGTCGACTGGATCCGGTACCGAGGAGATCTGCCGCCG
CGATCGCCGGCGCGCC
[70 nt withheld, positions 857-926]
G
[223 nt withheld, positions 928-1150]
CCAGAGACTGGCAGGCCTCGGCCTAAAGGTCTGGAGGGTGAGCGACCTGCGAGACTCACAAGAGGGGAAG
CTGACAGAGATACCTACAGACGGAGTGCTGTGCCACCTGGTGCCGACAGGAGAGCCGAGGCTGGGGCTGG
GTCAGCAACCGAATTCCAGTTTAGAGGCGGATTTGGTCGTGGACGTGGTCAGCCACCTCAGACGCGTACG
CGGCCGCTCGAGCAGAAACTCATCTCAGAAGAGGATCTGGCAGCAAATGATATCCTGGATTACAAGGATG
ACGACGATAAGGTTTAAACCTAGGCGTAGCGGCCGCAAATTCCGCCCCTCTCCCTCCCCCCCCCCTAACG
TTACTGGCCGAAGCCGCTTGGAATAAGGCCGGTGTGCGTTTGTCTATATGTTATTTTCCACCATATTGCC
GTCTTTTGGCAATGTGAGGGCCCGGAAACCTGGCCCTGTCTTCTTGACGAGCATTCCTAGGGGTCTTTCC
CCTCTCGCCAAAGGAATGCAAGGTCTGTTGAATGTCGTGAAGGAAGCAGTTCCTCTGGAAGCTTCTTGAA
GACAAACAACGTCTGTAGCGACCCTTTGCAGGCAGCGGAACCCCCCACCTGGCGACAGGTGCCTCTGCGG
CCAAAAGCCACGTGTATAAGATACACCTGCAAAGGCGGCACAACCCCAGTGCCACGTTGTGAGTTGGATA
GTTGTGGAAAGAGTCAAATGGCTCTCCTCAAGCGTATTCAACAAGGGGCTGAAGGATGCCCAGAAGGTAC
CCCATTGTATGGGATCTGATCTGGGGCCTCGGTGCACATGCTTTACATGTGTTTAGTCGAGGTTAAAAAA
ACGTCTAGGCCCCCCGAACCACGGGGACGTGGTTTTCCTTTGAAAAACACGATGATAATATGACCGAGTA
CAAGCCCACGGTGCGCCTCGCCACCCGCGACGACGTCCCCCGGGCAGTACGCACCCTCGCCGCCGCGTTC
GCCGACTACCCCGCCACGCGCCACACCGTCGATCCAGACCGCCACATCGAGCGGGTCACCGAGCTGCAAG
AACTCTTCCTCACGCGCGTCGGGCTCGACATCGGCAAGGTGTGGGTCGCGGACGACGGCGCCGCGGTGGC
GGTCTGGACCACGCCGGAGAGCGTCGAAGCGGGGGCGGTGTTCGCCGAGATCGGCCCGCGCATGGCCGAG
TTGAGCGGTTCCCGGCTGGCCGCGCAGCAACAGATGGAAGGCCTCCTGGCGCCGCACCGGCCCAAGGAGC
CCGCGTGGTTCCTGGCCACCGTCGGCGTCTCGCCCGACCACCAGGGCAAGGGTCTGGGCAGCGCCGTCGT
GCTCCCCGGAGTGGAGGCGGCCGAGCGCGCCGGGGTGCCCGCCTTCCTGGAGACCTCCGCGCCCCGCAAC
CTCCCCTTCTACGAGCGGCTCGGCTTCACCGTCACCGCCGACGTCGAGGTGCCCGAAGGACCGCGCACCT
GGTGCATGACCCGCAAGCCCGGTGCCTGATGTACAAGTAGGATTCGTCGAGGGACCTAATAACTTCGTAT
AGCATACATTATACGAAGTTATACATGTTTAAGGGTTCCGGTTCCACTAGGTACAATTCGATATCAAGCT
TATCGATAATCAACCTCTGGATTACAAAATTTGTGAAAGATTGACTGGTATTCTTAACTATGTTGCTCCT
TTTACGCTATGTGGATACGCTGCTTTAATGCCTTTGTATCATGCTATTGCTTCCCGTATGGCTTTCATTT
TCTCCTCCTTGTATAAATCCTGGTTGCTGTCTCTTTATGAGGAGTTGTGGCCCGTTGTCAGGCAACGTGG
CGTGGTGTGCACTGTGTTTGCTGACGCAACCCCCACTGGTTGGGGCATTGCCACCACCTGTCAGCTCCTT
TCCGGGACTTTCGCTTTCCCCCTCCCTATTGCCACGGCGGAACTCATCGCCGCCTGCCTTGCCCGCTGCT
GGACAGGGGCTCGGCTGTTGGGCACTGACAATTCCGTGGTGTTGTCGGGGAAATCATCGTCCTTTCCTTG
GCTGCTCGCCTGTGTTGCCACCTGGATTCTGCGCGGGACGTCCTTCTGCTACGTCCCTTCGGCCCTCAAT
CCAGCGGACCTTCCTTCCCGCGGCCTGCTGCCGGCTCTGCGGCCTCTTCCGCGTCTTCGCCTTCGCCCTC
AGACGAGTCGGATCTCCCTTTGGGCCGCCTCCCCGCATCGATACCGTCGACCTCGATCGAGACCTAGAAA
AACATGGAGCAATCACAAGTAGCAATACAGCAGCTACCAATGCTGATTGTGCCTGGCTAGAAGCACAAGA
GGAGGAGGAGGTGGGTTTTCCAGTCACACCTCAGGTACCTTTAAGACCAATGACTTACAAGGCAGCTGTA
GATCTTAGCCACTTTTTAAAAGAAAAGGGGGGACTGGAAGGGCTAATTCACTCCCAACGAAGACAAGATA
TCCTTGATCTGTGGATCTACCACACACAAGGCTACTTCCCTGATTGGCAGAACTACACACCAGGGCCAGG
GATCAGATATCCACTGACCTTTGGATGGTGCTACAAGCTAGTACCAGTTGAGCAAGAGAAGGTAGAAGAA
GCCAATGAAGGAGAGAACACCCGCTTGTTACACCCTGTGAGCCTGCATGGGATGGATGACCCGGAGAGAG
AAGTATTAGAGTGGAGGTTTGACAGCCGCCTAGCATTTCATCACATGGCCCGAGAGCTGCATCCGGACTG
TACTGGGTCTCTCTGGTTAGACCAGATCTGAGCCTGGGAGCTCTCTGGCTAACTAGGGAACCCACTGCTT
AAGCCTCAATAAAGCTTGCCTTGAGTGCTTCAAGTAGTGTGTGCCCGTCTGTTGTGTGACTCTGGTAACT
AGAGATCCCTCAGACCCTTTTAGTCAGTGTGGAAAATCTCTAGCAGCATGTGAGCAAAAGGCCAGCAAAA
GGCCAGGAACCGTAAAAAGGCCGCGTTGCTGGCGTTTTTCCATAGGCTCCGCCCCCCTGACGAGCATCAC
AAAAATCGACGCTCAAGTCAGAGGTGGCGAAACCCGACAGGACTATAAAGATACCAGGCGTTTCCCCCTG
GAAGCTCCCTCGTGCGCTCTCCTGTTCCGACCCTGCCGCTTACCGGATACCTGTCCGCCTTTCTCCCTTC
GGGAAGCGTGGCGCTTTCTCATAGCTCACGCTGTAGGTATCTCAGTTCGGTGTAGGTCGTTCGCTCCAAG
CTGGGCTGTGTGCACGAACCCCCCGTTCAGCCCGACCGCTGCGCCTTATCCGGTAACTATCGTCTTGAGT
CCAACCCGGTAAGACACGACTTATCGCCACTGGCAGCAGCCACTGGTAACAGGATTAGCAGAGCGAGGTA
TGTAGGCGGTGCTACAGAGTTCTTGAAGTGGTGGCCTAACTACGGCTACACTAGAAGAACAGTATTTGGT
ATCTGCGCTCTGCTGAAGCCAGTTACCTTCGGAAAAAGAGTTGGTAGCTCTTGATCCGGCAAACAAACCA
CCGCTGGTAGCGGTGGTTTTTTTGTTTGCAAGCAGCAGATTACGCGCAGAAAAAAAGGATCTCAAGAAGA
TCCTTTGATCTTTTCTACGGGGTCTGACGCTCAGTGGAACGAAAACTCACGTTAAGGGATTTTGGTCATG
ATTACGCCCCGCCCTGCCACTCATCGCAGTACTGTTGTAATTCATTAAGCATTCTGCCGACATGGAAGCC
ATCACAAACGGCATGATGAACCTGAATCGCCAGCGGCATCAGCACCTTGTCGCCTTGCGTATAATATTTG
CCCATGGTGAAAACGGGGGCGAAGAAGTTGTCCATATTGGCCACGTTTAAATCAAAACTGGTGAAACTCA
CCCAGGGATTGGCTGAGACGAAAAACATATTCTCAATAAACCCTTTAGGGAAATAGGCCAGGTTTTCACC
GTAACACGCCACATCTTGCGAATATATGTGTAGAAACTGCCGGAAATCGTCGTGGTATTCACTCCAGAGC
GATGAAAACGTTTCAGTTTGCTCATGGAAAACGGTGTAACAAGGGTGAACACTATCCCATATCACCAGCT
CACCGTCTTTCATTGCCATACGGAACTCCGGATGAGCATTCATCAGGCGGGCAAGAATGTGAATAAAGGC
CGGATAAAACTTGTGCTTATTTTTCTTTACGGTCTTTAAAAAGGCCGTAATATCCAGCTGAACGGTCTGG
TTATAGGTACATTGAGCAACTGACTGAAATGCCTCAAAATGTTCTTTACGATGCCATTGGGATATATCAA
CGGTGGTATATCCAGTGATTTTTTTCTCCATACTCTTCCTTTTTCAATATTATTGAAGCATTTATCAGGG
TTATTGTCTCATGAGCGGATACATATTTGAATGTATTTAGAAAAATAAACAAATAGGGGTTCCGCGCACA
TTTCCCCGAAAAGTGCCACCTGACGTCGACGGATCGGGAGATCTCCCGATCCCCTATGGTGCACTCTCAG
TACAATCTGCTCTGATGCCGCATAGTTAAGCCAGTATCTGCTCCCTGCTTGTGTGTTGGAGGTCGCTGAG
TAGTGCGCGAGCAAAATTTAAGCTACAACAAGGCAAGGCTTGACCGACAATTGCATGAAGAATCTGCTTA
GGGTTAGGCGTTTTGCGCTGCTTCGCGATGTACGGGCCAGATATCGCGTTGACATTGATTATTGACTAGT
TATTAATAGTAATCAATTACGGGGTCATTAGTTCATAGCCCATATATGGAGTTCCGCGTTACATAACTTA
CGGTAAATGGCCCGCCTGGCTGACCGCCCAACGACCCCCGCCCATTGACGTCAATAATGACGTATGTTCC
CATAGTAACGCCAATAGGGACTTTCCATTGACGTCAATGGGTGGAGTATTTACGGTAAACTGCCCACTTG
GCAGTACATCAAGTGTATCATATGCCAAGTACGCCCCCTATTGACGTCAATGACGGTAAATGGCCCGCCT
GGCATTATGCCCAGTACATGACCTTATGGGACTTTCCTACTTGGCAGTACATCTACGTATTAGTCATCGC
TATTACCATGGTGATGCGGTTTTGGCAGTACATCAATGGGCGTGGATAGCGGTTTGACTCACGGGGATTT
CCAAGTCTCCACCCCATTGACGTCAATGGGAGTTTGTTTTGGCACCAAAATCAACGGGACTTTCCAAAAT
GTCGTAACAACTCCGCCCCATTGACGCAAATGGGCGGTAGGCGTGTACGGTGGGAGGTCTATATAAGCAG
CGCGTTTTGCCTGTACTGGGTCTCTCTGGTTAGACCAGATCTGAGCCTGGGAGCTCTCTGGCTAACTAGG
GAACCCACTGCTTAAGCCTCAATAAAGCTTGCCTTGAGTGCTTCAAGTAGTGTGTGCCCGTCTGTTGTGT
GACTCTGGTAACTAGAGATCCCTCAGACCCTTTTAGTCAGTGTGGAAAATCTCTAGCAGTGGCGCCCGAA
CAGGGACTTGAAAGCGAAAGGGAAACCAGAGGAGCTCTCTCGACGCAGGACTCGGCTTGCTGAAGCGCGC
ACGGCAAGAGGCGAGGGGCGGCGACTGGTGAGTACGCCAAAAATTTTGACTAGCGGAGGCTAGAAGGAGA
GAGATGGGTGCGAGAGCGTCAGTATTAAGCGGGGGAGAATTAGATCGCGATGGGAAAAAATTCGGTTAAG
GCCAGGGGGAAAGAAAAAATATAAATTAAAACATATAGTATGGGCAAGCAGGGAGCTAGAACGATTCGCA
GTTAATCCTGGCCTGTTAGAAACATCAGAAGGCTGTAGACAAATACTGGGACAGCTACAACCATCCCTTC
AGACAGGATCAGAAGAACTTAGATCATTATATAATACAGTAGCAACCCTCTATTGTGTGCATCAAAGGAT
AGAGATAAAAGACACCAAGGAAGCTTTAGACAAGATAGAGGAAGAGCAAAACAAAAGTAAGACCACCGCA
CAGCAAGCGGCCGGCCGCTGATCTTCAGACCTGGAGGAGGAGATATGAGGGACAATTGGAGAAGTGAATT
ATATAAATATAAAGTAGTAAAAATTGAACCATTAGGAGTAGCACCCACCAAGGCAAAGAGAAGAGTGGTG
CAGAGAGAAAAAAGAGCAGTGGGAATAGGAGCTTTGTTCCTTGGGTTCTTGGGAGCAGCAGGAAGCACTA
TGGGCGCAGCGTCAATGACGCTGACGGTACAGGCCAGACAATTATTGTCTGGTATAGTGCAGCAGCAGAA
CAATTTGCTGAGGGCTATTGAGGCGCAACAGCATCTGTTGCAACTCACAGTCTGGGGCATCAAGCAGCTC
CAGGCAAGAATCCTGGCTGTGGAAAGATACCTAAAGGATCAACAGCTCCTGGGGATTTGGGGTTGCTCTG
GAAAACTCATTTGCACCACTGCTGTGCCTTGGAATGCTAGTTGGAGTAATAAATCTCTGGAACAGATTTG
GAATCACACGACCTGGATGGAGTGGGACAGAGAAATTAACAATTACACAAGCTTAATACACTCCTTAATT
GAAGAATCGCAAAACCAGCAAGAAAAGAATGAACAAGAATTATTGGAATTAGATAAATGGGCAAGTTTGT
GGAATTGGTTTAACATAACAAATTGGCTGTGGTATATAAAATTATTCATAATGATAGTAGGAGGCTTGGT
AGGTTTAAGAATAGTTTTTGCTGTACTTTCTATAGTGAATAGAGTTAGGCAGGGATATTCACCATTATCG
TTTCAGACCCACCTCCCAACCCCGAGGGGACCCGACAGGCCCGAAGGAATAGAAGAAGAAGGTGGAGAGA
GAGACAGAGACAGATCCATTCGATTAGTGAACGGATCGGCACTGCGTGCGCCAATTCTGCAGACAAATGG
CAGTATTCATCCACAATTTTAAAAGAAAAGGGGGGATTGGGGGGTACAGTGCAG
Features (pLannotate 1.2.2; 25 found; start..end, strand, type, name):
    163..542     +  enhancer       CMV enhancer: human cytomegalovirus immediate early enhancer
    544..743     +  promoter       CMV promoter: human cytomegalovirus (CMV) immediate early promoter
    772..790     +  promoter       T7 promoter: promoter for bacteriophage T7 RNA polymerase
    857..1351    +  CDS            RPS10 (sequence partly withheld): RS10_HUMAN - Experimental evidence at protein level: Swiss-Prot protein existence level 1. Component of the 40S ribosomal subunit. From Homo sapiens (Human).
   1418..1442    +  CDS            3xFLAG (fragment): three tandem FLAG® epitope tags
   1586..2048    +  misc_feature   IRES: internal ribosome entry site (IRES) of the encephalomyocarditis virus (EMCV)
   2050..2649    +  CDS            PuroR: puromycin N-acetyltransferase; pac from Streptomyces alboniger; confers resistance to puromycin
   2679..2712    +  protein_bind   loxP: Cre-mediated recombination occurs in the 8-bp core sequence (GCATACAT). Cre recombinase
   2745..2768    +  misc_feature   MCS (fragment): pBluescript multiple cloning site
   2768..3356    +  misc_feature   WPRE: woodchuck hepatitis virus posttranscriptional regulatory element
   3357..3376    +  misc_feature   MCS (fragment): pBluescript multiple cloning site
   3378..3878    +  CDS            nef (fragment): NEF_HV1LA - Experimental evidence at protein level: Swiss-Prot protein existence level 1. Extracellular Nef protein targets CD4(+) T-lymphocytes for apoptosis by interacting with CXCR4 surface receptors. From Human immunodeficiency virus type 1 group M subtype B (isolate Lai) (HIV-1).
   3885..4065    +  LTR            5' LTR (truncated): truncated 5' long terminal repeat (LTR) from HIV-1
   4127..4715    -  rep_origin     ori: high-copy-number ColE1/pMB1/pBR322/pUC origin of replication
   4795..5451    -  CDS            cat: CAT_ECOLX - Experimental evidence at protein level: Swiss-Prot protein existence level 1. This enzyme is an effector of chloramphenicol resistance in bacteria. From Escherichia coli. This protein is used as a marker in many commonly used cloning vectors, such as pACYC184.
   5452..5556    -  promoter       AmpR promoter: bla
   5615..5667    -  misc_feature   bom (fragment): basis of mobility region from pBR322
   5821..6200    +  enhancer       CMV enhancer: human cytomegalovirus immediate early enhancer
   6201..6400    +  promoter       CMV promoter: human cytomegalovirus (CMV) immediate early promoter
   6418..6598    +  LTR            5' LTR (truncated): truncated 5' long terminal repeat (LTR) from HIV-1
   6645..6770    +  misc_feature   HIV-1 Ψ: packaging signal of human immunodeficiency virus type 1
   6754..7092    +  CDS            HIV-1 gag (fragment): gag protein from human immunodeficiency virus 1; gag
   7267..7500    +  misc_feature   RRE: The Rev response element (RRE) of HIV-1 allows for Rev-dependent mRNA export from the nucleus to the cytoplasm.
   7877..7977    +  CDS            Rev (fragment): human immunodeficiency virus 1 (HIV-1) Rev protein; rev; enhances nuclear export of unspliced and incompletely spliced viral mRNAs
   8027..80      +  misc_feature   cPPT/CTS (across the origin): central polypurine tract and central termination sequence of HIV-1
