[The description below was written by a language model from this plasmid's Addgene catalogue record and pLannotate feature annotations shown in this document.]
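Description:
pLENTI_RPS10_K138/139R is an HIV-1-based lentiviral transfer plasmid of 8,064 bp, built on the pLenti_C_Myc_DDK_IRES_Puro backbone, for expressing a mutant human ribosomal protein S10 in mammalian cells. It is propagated in E. coli through a high-copy ColE1/pUC-type origin. Selection is with chloramphenicol, conferred by a cat gene driven by the bla (AmpR) promoter. The viral portion starts with a CMV enhancer/promoter fused to a truncated 5' LTR, which drives genomic RNA production in packaging cells. This is followed by the Ψ packaging signal with a partial gag sequence, the Rev response element for Rev-dependent nuclear export, and the cPPT/CTS. A second truncated LTR, preceded by a nef-derived fragment, closes the provirus. The two sequence records, one from the depositor and one from repository sequencing, carry the same features in the same order and differ only in their start coordinate.

The expression cassette uses an internal CMV enhancer/promoter, with an adjacent T7 promoter, to transcribe the RPS10 coding sequence. The catalogue lists K138R and K139R substitutions in this sequence. A FLAG-type epitope is annotated downstream of the insert. The backbone name indicates a C-terminal Myc-DDK tag, although the Myc portion is not annotated in the feature tables. An EMCV IRES then allows translation of puromycin N-acetyltransferase from the same transcript, so puromycin-resistant transduced cells should also express the tagged protein. A single loxP site and a WPRE, which enhances transcript expression, follow the cassette. The associated publication concerns the rescue of ubiquitinated 40S subunits from stalled ribosomes, which suggests that the lysine-to-arginine changes are meant to remove ubiquitin acceptor residues. The record itself does not state this purpose.
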