Addgene plasmid #127138: pLENTI_RPS10_K138/139R
Depositing lab: Thomas Tuschl. Depositing organization: Rockefeller University. Publication: The G3BP1-Family-USP10 Deubiquitinase Complex Rescues Ubiquitinated 40S Subunits of Ribosomes Stalled in Translation from Lysosomal Degradation. Meyer C, Garzia A, Morozov P, Molina H, Tuschl T. Mol Cell. 2020 Mar 19;77(6):1193-1205.e5. doi: 10.1016/j.molcel.2019.12.024. Epub 2020 Jan 24. PubMed 31981475.
Backbone
  Vector backbone: pLenti_C_Myc_DDK_IRES_Puro
  Vector type: Lentiviral
Growth in bacteria
  Bacterial resistance: Chloramphenicol, 25 μg/mL
  Growth temperature: 37°C
  Growth strain: NEB Stable
  Copy number: Unknown
Gene/Insert
  Gene/Insert name: RPS10
  Species: H. sapiens (human)
  Mutation: K138R/K139R
  Entrez Gene: RPS10 (a.k.a. DBA9, S10)
  Cloning method: Restriction Enzyme; 5′ cloning site Unknown (unknown if destroyed); 3′ cloning site Unknown (unknown if destroyed)
Terms and licenses: Academic/Nonprofit Terms; Industry Terms: Not Available to Industry
How to cite: pLENTI_RPS10_K138/139R was a gift from Thomas Tuschl (Addgene plasmid # 127138 ; http://n2t.net/addgene:127138 ; RRID:Addgene_127138)
